>Addgene plasmid #24935 | pBabepuro3-p18 | addgene partial sequence | sequence record 30788 | 24935 with pBABE-5
GCGCGACGGGCCGGACAGGCCGAGCCTTGGGGGACGAGTTGGCGTCCGCAGCTGCCAGGGGGGACCTAGA
GCAACTTACTAGTTTGTTGCAAAATAATGTAAACGTCAATGCACAAAATGGATTTGGAAGGACTGCGCTG
CAGGTTATGAAACTTGGAAATCCCGAGATTGCCAGGAGACTGCTACTTAGAGGTGCTAATCCCGATTTGA
AAGACCGAACTGGTTTCGCTGTCATTCATGATGCGGCCAGAGCAGGTTTCCTGGACACTTTACAGACTTT
GCTGGAGTTTCAAGCTGATGTTAACATCGAGGATAATGAAGGGAACCTGCCCTTGCACTTGGCTGCCAAA
GAAGGCCACCTCCGGGTGGTGGAGTTCCTGGTGAAGCACACGGCCAGCAATGTGGGGCATCGGAACCATA
AGGGGGACACCGCCTGTGATTTGGCCAGGCTCTATGGGAGGAATGAGGTTGTTAGCCTGATGCAGGCAAA
CGGGGCTGGGGGAGCCACAAATCTTCAATAAAGATCTCCCATCGATGGGGTCGACCCTGTGGAATGTGTG
TCAGTTAGGGTGTGGAAAGTCCCCAGGCTCCCCAGCAGGCAGAAGTATGCAAAGCATGCATCTCAATTAG
TCAGCAACCAGGTGTGGAAAGTCCCCAGGCTCCCCAGCAGGCAGAAGTATGCAAAGCATGCATCTCAATT
AGTCAGCAACCATAGTCCCGCCCCTAACTCCGCCCATCCCGCCCCTAACTCCGCCCAGTTCCGCCCATTC
TCCGCCCCATGGCTGACTAATTTTTTTTTATTTATGCA
