[The description below was written by a language model from this plasmid's Addgene catalogue record.]
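Description:
pBabepuro3-p18 is a retroviral mammalian expression plasmid built on the pBabe puro3 backbone (about 5.2 kb without insert) and carrying an insert of roughly 600 bp encoding human p18, the product of the CDKN2C gene (also called INK4C or p18-INK4C). This protein belongs to the INK4 family of cyclin-dependent kinase inhibitors, which bind CDK4 and CDK6 and restrain progression through G1. The insert was placed in the vector by restriction enzyme cloning, and no epitope tag or fusion partner is recorded. In bacteria the plasmid is maintained at high copy under ampicillin selection. The use of a recombination-deficient strain is consistent with the presence of repeated retroviral sequences.

No feature table accompanies this entry, so the promoters and regulatory elements are not explicitly stated. pBabe-type vectors in general are Moloney murine leukemia virus-derived. The gene of interest is transcribed from the 5′ long terminal repeat, a packaging signal allows the genomic RNA to be incorporated into virions when the plasmid is introduced into a packaging cell line, and a separate internal promoter drives the puromycin resistance gene. Puromycin is the recorded mammalian selectable marker, allowing stably transduced cells to be enriched after infection.

The construct suits stable ectopic expression or re-expression of p18 in dividing mammalian cells. The associated publication concerns a feedback circuit among INK4 tumor suppressors in human glioblastoma, which suggests use in testing the growth-suppressive role of p18 in tumor cell models. Part of the plasmid was derived from material made in another laboratory.
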