Addgene plasmid #24935: pBabepuro3-p18
Depositing lab: Lynda Chin. Depositing organization: Dana-Farber Cancer Institute. Publication: Feedback circuit among INK4 tumor suppressors constrains human glioblastoma development. Wiedemeyer R, Brennan C, Heffernan TP, Xiao Y, Mahoney J, Protopopov A, Zheng H, Bignell G, Furnari F, Cavenee WK, Hahn WC, Ichimura K, Collins VP, Chu GC, Stratton MR, Ligon KL, Futreal PA, Chin L. Cancer Cell. 2008 Apr . 13(4):355-64. 10.1016/j.ccr.2008.02.010 PubMed 18394558.
Backbone
  Vector backbone: pBabe puro3
  Backbone size w/o insert (bp): 5200
  Vector type: Mammalian Expression, Retroviral
  Selectable markers: Puromycin
Growth in bacteria
  Bacterial resistance: Ampicillin, 100 μg/mL
  Growth temperature: 37°C
  Growth strain: Stbl3
  Growth instructions: Stbl3
  Copy number: High Copy
Gene/Insert
  Gene/Insert name: p18
  Species: H. sapiens (human)
  Insert size (bp): 600
  Entrez Gene: CDKN2C (a.k.a. INK4C, p18, p18-INK4C)
  Cloning method: Restriction Enzyme
  Sequencing primers: 5′ pBABE-5; 3′ pBABE-3
Resource information
  A portion of this plasmid was derived from a plasmid made by: Dr Yue Xiong
Terms and licenses: Academic/Nonprofit Terms; Industry Terms: Not Available to Industry
How to cite: pBabepuro3-p18 was a gift from Lynda Chin (Addgene plasmid # 24935 ; http://n2t.net/addgene:24935 ; RRID:Addgene_24935)
